>Addgene plasmid #83103 | pLX304 PCSK5 (H516P)-V5 blast | depositor partial sequence | sequence record 158061 | PCSK5 H516P predicted insert
ATGGGCTGGGGGAGCCGCTGCTGCTGCCCGGGACGTTTGGACCTGCTGTGCGTGCTGGCGCTGCTCGGGG
GCTGCCTGCTCCCCGTGTGTCGGACGCGCGTCTACACCAACCACTGGGCAGTCAAAATCGCCGGGGGCTT
CCCGGAGGCCAACCGTATCGCCAGCAAGTACGGATTCATCAACATAGGACAGATAGGGGCCCTGAAGGAC
TACTACCACTTCTACCATAGCAGGACGATTAAAAGGTCAGTTATCTCGAGCAGAGGGACCCACAGTTTCA
TTTCAATGGAACCAAAGGTGGAATGGATCCAACAGCAAGTGGTAAAAAAGCGGACAAAGAGGGATTATGA
CTTCAGTCGTGCCCAGTCTACCTATTTCAATGATCCCAAGTGGCCCAGCATGTGGTATATGCACTGCAGT
GACAATACACATCCCTGCCAGTCTGACATGAATATCGAAGGAGCCTGGAAGAGAGGCTACACGGGAAAGA
ACATTGTGGTCACTATCCTGGATGACGGAATTGAGAGAACCCATCCAGATCTGATGCAAAACTACGATGC
TCTGGCAAGTTGCGACGTGAATGGGAATGACTTGGACCCAATGCCTCGTTATGATGCAAGCAACGAGAAC
AAGCATGGGACTCGCTGTGCTGGAGAAGTGGCAGCCGCTGCAAACAATTCGCACTGCACAGTCGGAATTG
CTTTCAACGCCAAGATCGGAGGAGTGCGAATGCTGGACGGAGATGTCACGGACATGGTTGAAGCAAAATC
AGTTAGCTTCAACCCCCAGCACGTGCACATTTACAGCGCCAGCTGGGGCCCGGATGATGATGGCAAGACT
GTGGACGGACCAGCCCCCCTCACCCGGCAAGCCTTTGAAAACGGCGTTAGAATGGGGCGGAGAGGCCTCG
GCTCTGTGTTTGTTTGGGCATCTGGAAATGGTGGAAGGAGCAAAGACCACTGCTCCTGTGATGGCTACAC
CAACAGCATCTACACCATCTCCATCAGCAGCACTGCAGAAAGCGGAAAGAAACCTTGGTACCTGGAAGAG
TGTTCATCCACGCTGGCCACAACCTACAGCAGCGGGGAGTCCTACGATAAGAAAATCATCACTACAGATC
TGAGGCAGCGTTGCACGGACAACCACACTGGGACGTCAGCCTCAGCCCCCATGGCTGCAGGCATCATTGC
GCTGGCCCTGGAAGCCAATCCGTTTCTGACCTGGAGAGACGTACAGCATGTTATTGTCAGGACTTCCCGT
GCGGGACATTTGAACGCTAATGACTGGAAAACCAATGCTGCTGGTTTTAAGGTGAGCCATCTTTATGGAT
TTGGACTGATGGACGCAGAAGCCATGGTGATGGAGGCAGAGAAGTGGACCACCGTTCCCCGGCAGCACGT
GTGTGTGGAGAGCACAGACCGACAAATCAAGACAATCCGCCCTAACAGTGCAGTGCGCTCCATCTACAAA
GCTTCAGGCTGCTCGGATAACCCCAACCGCCATGTCAACTACCTGGAGCACGTCGTTGTGCGCATCACCA
TCACCCCCCCCAGGAGAGGAGACCTGGCCATCTACCTGACCTCGCCCTCTGGAACTAGGTCTCAGCTTTT
GGCCAACAGGCTATTTGATCACTCCATGGAAGGATTCAAAAACTGGGAGTTCATGACCATTCATTGCTGG
GGAGAAAGAGCTGCTGGTGACTGGGTCCTTGAAGTTTATGATACTCCCTCTCAGCTAAGGAACTTTAAGA
CTCCAGGTAAATTGAAAGAATGGTCTTTGGTCCTCTACGGCACCTCCGTGCAGCCATATTCACCAACCAA
TGAATTTCCGAAAGTGGAACGGTTCCGCTATAGCCGAGTTGAAGACCCCACAGACGACTATGGCACAGAG
GATTATGCAGGTCCCTGCGACCCTGAGTGCAGTGAGGTTGGCTGTGACGGGCCAGGACCAGACCACTGCA
ATGACTGTTTGCACTACTACTACAAGCTGAAAAACAATACCAGGATCTGTGTCTCCAGCTGCCCCCCTGG
CCACTACCACGCCGACAAGAAGCGCTGCAGGAAGTGTGCCCCCAACTGTGAGTCCTGCTTTGGGAGCCAT
GGTGACCAATGCATGTCCTGCAAATATGGATACTTTCTGAATGAAGAAACCAACAGCTGTGTTACTCACT
GCCCTGATGGGTCATATCAGGATACCAAGAAAAATCTTTGCCGGAAATGCAGTGAAAACTGCAAGACATG
TACTGAATTCCATAACTGTACAGAATGTAGGGATGGGTTAAGCCTGCAGGGATCCCGGTGCTCTGTCTCC
TGTGAAGATGGACGGTATTTCAACGGCCAGGACTGCCAGCCCTGCCACCGCTTCTGCGCCACTTGTGCTG
GGGCAGGAGCTGATGGGTGCATTAACTGCACAGAGGGCTACTTCATGGAGGATGGGAGATGCGTGCAGAG
CTGTAGTATCAGCTATTACTTTGACCACTCTTCAGAGAATGGATACAAATCCTGCAAAAAATGTGATATC
AGTTGTTTGACGTGCAATGGCCCAGGATTCAAGAACTGTACAAGCTGCCCTAGTGGGTATCTCTTAGACT
TAGGAATGTGTCAAATGGGAGCCATTTGCAAGGATGCAACGGAAGAGTCCTGGGCGGAAGGAGGCTTCTG
TATGCTTGTGAAAAAGAACAATCTGTGCCAACGGAAGGTTCTTCAACAACTTTGCTGCAAAACATGTACA
TTTCAAGGCTGC
