>Addgene plasmid #83103 | pLX304 PCSK5 (H516P)-V5 blast | addgene partial sequence | sequence record 160791 | CMV-F 5'-CGCAAATGGGCGGTAGGCGTG-3'
ACTGTCGGGATCAACAAGTTTGTACAAAAAAGTTGGCATGGGCTGGGGGAGCCGCTGCTGCTGCCCGGGA
CGTTTGGACCTGCTGTGCGTGCTGGCGCTGCTCGGGGGCTGCCTGCTCCCCGTGTGTCGGACGCGCGTCT
ACACCAACCACTGGGCAGTCAAAATCGCCGGGGGCTTCCCGGAGGCCAACCGTATCGCCAGCAAGTACGG
ATTCATCAACATAGGACAGATAGGGGCCCTGAAGGACTACTACCACTTCTACCATAGCAGGACGATTAAA
AGGTCAGTTATCTCGAGCAGAGGGACCCACAGTTTCATTTCAATGGAACCAAAGGTGGAATGGATCCAAC
AGCAAGTGGTAAAAAAGCGGACAAAGAGGGATTATGACTTCAGTCGTGCCCAGTCTACCTATTTCAATGA
TCCCAAGTGGCCCAGCATGTGGTATATGCACTGCAGTGACAATACACATCCCTGCCAGTCTGACATGAAT
ATCGAAGGAGCCTGGAAGAGAGGCTACACGGGAAAGAACATTGTGGTCACTATCCTGGATGACGGAATTG
AGAGAACCCATCCAGATCTGATGCAAAACTACGATGCTCTGGCAAGTTGCGACGTGAATGGGAATGACTT
GGACCCAATGCCTCGTTATGATGCAAGCAACGAGAACAAGCATGGGACTCGCTGTGCTGGAGAAGTGGCA
GCCGCTGCAAACAATTCGCACTGCACAGTCGGAATTGCTTTCAACGCCAAGATCGGAGGAGTGCGAATGC
TGGACGGAGATGTCACGGACATGGTTGAAGCAA
