>Addgene plasmid #83103 | pLX304 PCSK5 (H516P)-V5 blast | addgene partial sequence | sequence record 160792 | WPRE-R 5'-CATAGCGTAAAAGGAGCAACA-3'
ATCCAGAGGTTGATTGTCGACTTAACGCGCCACCGGTTAGCGCTAGCTCATTACTACGTAGAATCGAGAC
CGAGGAGAGGGTTAGGGATAGGCTTACCAACCACTTTGTACAAGAAAGTTGGGCAGCCTTGAAATGTACA
TGTTTTGCAGCAAAGTTGTTGAAGAACCTTCCGTTGGCACAGATTGTTCTTTTTCACAAGCATACAGAAG
CCTCCTTCCGCCCAGGACTCTTCCGTTGCATCCTTGCAAATGGCTCCCATTTGACACATTCCTAAGTCTA
AGAGATACCCACTAGGGCAGCTTGTACAGTTCTTGAATCCTGGGCCATTGCACGTCAAACAACTGATATC
ACATTTTTTGCAGGATTTGTATCCATTCTCTGAAGAGTGGTCAAAGTAATAGCTGATACTACAGCTCTGC
ACGCATCTCCCATCCTCCATGAAGTAGCCCTCTGTGCAGTTAATGCACCCATCAGCTCCTGCCCCAGCAC
AAGTGGCGCAGAAGCGGTGGCAGGGCTGGCAGTCCTGGCCGTTGAAATACCGTCCATCTTCACAGGAGAC
AGAGCACCGGGATCCCTGCAGGCTTAACCCATCCCTACATTCTGTACAGTTATGGAATTCAGTACATGTC
TTGCAGTTTTCACTGCATTTCCGGCAAAGATTTTTCTTGGTATCCTGATATGACCCATCAGGGCAGTGAG
TAACACAGCTGTTGGTTTCTTCATTCAGAAAGTATCCATATTTGCAGGACATGCATTGGTCACCATGGCT
CCCAAAGCAGGACTCACAGTTGGGGGCACACTTCCTGCAGCGCTTCTTGTCGGCGTGGTAGTGGCCAGGG
