>Addgene plasmid #83103 | pLX304 PCSK5 (H516P)-V5 blast | addgene partial sequence | sequence record 162154 | PCSK5-F 5'-caccaacagcatctacacca-3'
ACCTTGGTACCTGGAAGAGTGTTCATCCACGCTGGCCACAACCTACAGCAGCGGGGAGTCCTACGATAAG
AAAATCATCACTACAGATCTGAGGCAGCGTTGCACGGACAACCACACTGGGACGTCAGCCTCAGCCCCCA
TGGCTGCAGGCATCATTGCGCTGGCCCTGGAAGCCAATCCGTTTCTGACCTGGAGAGACGTACAGCATGT
TATTGTCAGGACTTCCCGTGCGGGACATTTGAACGCTAATGACTGGAAAACCAATGCTGCTGGTTTTAAG
GTGAGCCATCTTTATGGATTTGGACTGATGGACGCAGAAGCCATGGTGATGGAGGCAGAGAAGTGGACCA
CCGTTCCCCGGCAGCACGTGTGTGTGGAGAGCACAGACCGACAAATCAAGACAATCCGCCCTAACAGTGC
AGTGCGCTCCATCTACAAAGCTTCAGGCTGCTCGGATAACCCCAACCGCCATGTCAACTACCTGGAGCAC
GTCGTTGTGCGCATCACCATCACCCCCCCCAGGAGAGGAGACCTGGCCATCTACCTGACCTCGCCCTCTG
GAACTAGGTCTCAGCTTTTGGCCAACAGGCTATTTGATCACTCCATGGAAGGATTCAAAAACTGGGAGTT
CATGACCATTCATTGCTGGGGAGAAAGAGCTGCTGGTGACTGGGTCCTTGAAGTTTATGATACTCCCTCT
CAGCTAAGGAACTTTAAGACTCCAGGTAAATTGAAAGAATGGTCTTTGGTCCTCTACGGCACCTCCGTGC
AGCCATATTCACCAACCAATGAATT
