[The description below was written by a language model from this plasmid's Addgene catalogue record.]
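Description:
pLX304 PCSK5 (H516P)-V5 blast is a lentiviral mammalian expression plasmid built on the pLX304 backbone (about 9.4 kb without insert). It is designed for constitutive, stable expression of a mutant form of human PCSK5, the proprotein convertase also known as PC5A, PC5 or SPC6. In bacteria the plasmid is maintained as a low-copy construct under ampicillin selection, in a strain suited to repeat-containing lentiviral vectors. Transduced mammalian cells are selected with blasticidin. No feature table accompanies the record, so the promoter driving the insert, the origin of replication and the specific lentiviral elements are not stated.

The insert is a roughly 2.7 kb human PCSK5 open reading frame corresponding to the PC5A isoform, derived in part from a human ORFeome collection clone. Histidine 516 was changed to proline by site-directed mutagenesis of the wild-type sequence. The coding sequence is fused in frame to a C-terminal V5 epitope tag supplied by the backbone, which allows the expressed protein to be detected or immunoprecipitated with anti-V5 antibodies and distinguished from endogenous PC5A.

As a lentiviral transfer vector, the plasmid would be packaged into viral particles to deliver the cassette into target cells. There it integrates, and blasticidin selection gives stable mutant-expressing populations. The associated publication concerns tumour-suppressor inactivation of GDF11 through precursor sequestration in triple-negative breast cancer. This suggests the construct was used to test how the H516P substitution affects PC5A function in that setting, presumably alongside a wild-type counterpart, although the record does not describe the functional consequence of the mutation.
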