Addgene plasmid #83103: pLX304 PCSK5 (H516P)-V5 blast
Purpose: Lentiviral vector for constitutive expression of human mutant PC5A (H516P) with C-terminal V5 tag
Depositing lab: Kevin Janes. Depositing organization: University of Virginia. Publication: Tumor-Suppressor Inactivation of GDF11 Occurs by Precursor Sequestration in Triple-Negative Breast Cancer. Bajikar SS, Wang CC, Borten MA, Pereira EJ, Atkins KA, Janes KA. Dev Cell. 2017 Nov 20;43(4):418-435.e13. doi: 10.1016/j.devcel.2017.10.027. PubMed 29161592.
Backbone
  Vector backbone: pLX304
  Backbone manufacturer: Addgene #25890
  Backbone size w/o insert (bp): 9377
  Vector type: Mammalian Expression, Lentiviral
  Selectable markers: Blasticidin
Growth in bacteria
  Bacterial resistance: Ampicillin, 100 μg/mL
  Growth temperature: 37°C
  Growth strain: NEB Stable
  Copy number: Low Copy
Gene/Insert
  Gene/Insert name: PCSK5 (alt names: PC5A; PC5; SPC6)
  Species: H. sapiens (human)
  Insert size (bp): 2742
  Mutation: Changed Histidine 516 to Proline
  Entrez Gene: PCSK5 (a.k.a. PC5, PC6, PC6A, SPC6)
  Tag / fusion protein: V5 (C terminal on backbone)
Resource information
  A portion of this plasmid was derived from a plasmid made by: Thermo Open Biosystems Human ORFeome version 5.1 #7239
Terms and licenses: Academic/Nonprofit Terms; Industry Terms: Not Available to Industry
Depositor comments: Plasmid for stable expression of human PC5A (PCSK5) mutant H516P with C-terminal V5 tag. Wild-type PCSK5 sequence was mutated with QuikChange Site Directed Mutagenesis.
How to cite: pLX304 PCSK5 (H516P)-V5 blast was a gift from Kevin Janes (Addgene plasmid # 83103 ; http://n2t.net/addgene:83103 ; RRID:Addgene_83103)
